Addgene plasmid #246258: pCAGGS-SGSM3[1-723]
Depositing lab: Ryohei Yasuda. Publication: Rab10 inactivation promotes AMPAR trafficking and spine enlargement during long-term potentiation. Wang J, Nishiyama J, Parra-Bueno P, Okaz E, Oz G, Liu X, Watabe T, Suponitsky-Kroyter I, McGraw TE, Szatmari EM, Yasuda R. Elife. 2025 Sep 23;13:RP103879. doi: 10.7554/eLife.103879. PubMed 40986440.
Backbone
  Vector backbone: pCAGGS
  Backbone size w/o insert (bp): 4890
  Vector type: Mammalian Expression
Growth in bacteria
  Bacterial resistance: Ampicillin, 100 μg/mL
  Growth temperature: 37°C
  Growth strain: DH5alpha
  Copy number: High Copy
Gene/Insert
  Gene/Insert name: Sgsm3[1-723] (alt names: Rutbc3; RabGAP5)
  Species: R. norvegicus (rat)
  Insert size (bp): 2214
  Entrez Gene: Sgsm3 (a.k.a. Rutbc3, bdif-1)
  Promoter: CAG
  Cloning method: Restriction Enzyme; 5′ cloning site Unknown (unknown if destroyed)
Terms and licenses: Academic/Nonprofit Terms; Industry Terms: Not Available to Industry
How to cite: pCAGGS-SGSM3[1-723] was a gift from Ryohei Yasuda (Addgene plasmid # 246258 ; http://n2t.net/addgene:246258 ; RRID:Addgene_246258)
