[The description below was written by a language model from this plasmid's Addgene catalogue record and pLannotate feature annotations shown in this document.]
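Description:
pCAGGS-SGSM3[1-723] is a mammalian expression plasmid built on the pCAGGS backbone and carrying a truncated form of rat (Rattus norvegicus) Sgsm3, also known as Rutbc3 or RabGAP5, comprising residues 1–723. It is maintained in E. coli as a high-copy plasmid through a ColE1/pUC-type origin and selected with ampicillin via the β-lactamase gene and its native promoter. The sequenced plasmid is about 7.1 kb, consistent with the stated backbone and an insert of roughly 2.2 kb.

Expression is driven by the composite CAG promoter, annotated here as its three parts: the human cytomegalovirus immediate-early enhancer, the chicken β-actin promoter, and a chimeric chicken β-actin/rabbit β-globin intron. This gives strong, broadly active transcription in mammalian cells. The small HBB fragment annotated at the end of the intron is residual rabbit β-globin exon sequence typical of pCAGGS rather than a designed fusion partner. The main Sgsm3 coding annotation is followed, after a short gap, by a second small Sgsm3 fragment; the record does not explain this split. Transcripts terminate at the rabbit β-globin polyadenylation signal. No epitope tag or fluorescent reporter is annotated or listed. The backbone also retains lac promoter/operator remnants, lacI fragments, and an SV40 origin with an SV40 poly(A) signal; the SV40 origin can support episomal replication in cells expressing large T antigen.

The associated publication concerns Rab10 inactivation, AMPA receptor trafficking and dendritic spine enlargement during long-term potentiation. This suggests the construct is used to overexpress this Rab GTPase-activating protein fragment to manipulate Rab signalling, although the record does not state the specific experimental role.
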