Features (pLannotate 1.2.2; 18 found; start..end, strand, type, name):
     19..398     +  enhancer       CMV enhancer: human cytomegalovirus immediate early enhancer
    400..677     +  promoter       chicken β-actin promoter: No description available
    678..1698    +  intron         chimeric intron: chimera between introns from chicken β-actin and rabbit β-globin
   1696..1752    +  CDS            HBB (fragment): HBB_LEPEU - Experimental evidence at protein level: Swiss-Prot protein existence level 1. Involved in oxygen transport from the lung to the various peripheral tissues. From Lepus europaeus (European hare).
   1801..3969    +  CDS            Sgsm3: SGSM3_RAT - Also known as Bdif1, Rutbc3 From Rattus norvegicus (Rat).
   4025..4105    +  CDS            Sgsm3 (fragment): SGSM3_RAT - Also known as Bdif1, Rutbc3 From Rattus norvegicus (Rat).
   4200..4255    +  polyA_signal   β-globin poly(A) signal: rabbit β-globin polyadenylation signal (Gil and Proudfoot, 1987)
   4640..4656    -  protein_bind   lac operator: The lac repressor binds to the lac operator to inhibit transcription in E. coli. This inhibition can be relieved by adding lactose or isopropyl-β-D-thiogalactopyranoside (IPTG). lac repressor encoded by lacI
   4664..4694    -  promoter       lac promoter: promoter for the E. coli lac operon
   4709..4730    -  protein_bind   CAP binding site: CAP binding activates transcription in the presence of cAMP. E. coli catabolite activator protein
   4743..4782    -  CDS            lacI (fragment): lac repressor; lacI; The lac repressor binds to the lac operator to inhibit transcription in E. coli. This inhibition can be relieved by adding lactose or isopropyl-β-D-thiogalactopyranoside (IPTG).
   4789..4811    +  promoter       SV40 promoter (fragment): SV40 enhancer and early promoter
   4835..4970    +  rep_origin     SV40 ori: SV40 origin of replication
   4990..5124    +  polyA_signal   SV40 poly(A) signal: SV40 polyadenylation signal
   5126..5180    -  CDS            lacI (fragment): lac repressor; lacI; The lac repressor binds to the lac operator to inhibit transcription in E. coli. This inhibition can be relieved by adding lactose or isopropyl-β-D-thiogalactopyranoside (IPTG).
   5363..5951    -  rep_origin     ori: high-copy-number ColE1/pMB1/pBR322/pUC origin of replication
   6122..6982    -  CDS            AmpR: β-lactamase; bla; confers resistance to ampicillin, carbenicillin, and related antibiotics
   6983..7087    -  promoter       AmpR promoter: bla
>Addgene plasmid #246258 | pCAGGS-SGSM3[1-723] | addgene full sequence | sequence record 488601 | Addgene NGS Result
GTGCCACCTGGGTCGATCGACATTGATTATTGACTAGTTATTAATAGTAATCAATTACGGGGTCATTAGT
TCATAGCCCATATATGGAGTTCCGCGTTACATAACTTACGGTAAATGGCCCGCCTGGCTGACCGCCCAAC
GACCCCCGCCCATTGACGTCAATAATGACGTATGTTCCCATAGTAACGCCAATAGGGACTTTCCATTGAC
GTCAATGGGTGGAGTATTTACGGTAAACTGCCCACTTGGCAGTACATCAAGTGTATCATATGCCAAGTAC
GCCCCCTATTGACGTCAATGACGGTAAATGGCCCGCCTGGCATTATGCCCAGTACATGACCTTATGGGAC
TTTCCTACTTGGCAGTACATCTACGTATTAGTCATCGCTATTACCATGGTCGAGGTGAGCCCCACGTTCT
GCTTCACTCTCCCCATCTCCCCCCCCTCCCCACCCCCAATTTTGTATTTATTTATTTTTTAATTATTTTG
TGCAGCGATGGGGGCGGGGGGGGGGGGGGGGCGCGCGCCAGGCGGGGCGGGGCGGGGCGAGGGGCGGGGC
GGGGCGAGGCGGAGAGGTGCGGCGGCAGCCAATCAGAGCGGCGCGCTCCGAAAGTTTCCTTTTATGGCGA
GGCGGCGGCGGCGGCGGCCCTATAAAAAGCGAAGCGCGCGGCGGGCGGGAGTCGCTGCGCGCTGCCTTCG
CCCCGTGCCCCGCTCCGCCGCCGCCTCGCGCCGCCCGCCCCGGCTCTGACTGACCGCGTTACTCCCACAG
GTGAGCGGGCGGGACGGCCCTTCTCCTCCGGGCTGTAATTAGCGCTTGGTTTAATGACGGCTTGTTTCTT
TTCTGTGGCTGCGTGAAAGCCTTGAGGGGCTCCGGGAGGGCCCTTTGTGCGGGGGGAGCGGCTCGGGGGG
TGCGTGCGTGTGTGTGTGCGTGGGGAGCGCCGCGTGCGGCTCCGCGCTGCCCGGCGGCTGTGAGCGCTGC
GGGCGCGGCGCGGGGCTTTGTGCGCTCCGCAGTGTGCGCGAGGGGAGCGCGGCCGGGGGCGGTGCCCCGC
GGTGCGGGGGGGGCTGCGAGGGGAACAAAGGCTGCGTGCGGGGTGTGTGCGTGGGGGGGTGAGCAGGGGG
TGTGGGCGCGTCGGTCGGGCTGCAACCCCCCCTGCACCCCCCTCCCCGAGTTGCTGAGCACGGCCCGGCT
TCGGGTGCGGGGCTCCGTACGGGGCGTGGCGCGGGGCTCGCCGTGCCGGGCGGGGGGTGGCGGCAGGTGG
GGGTGCCGGGCGGGGCGGGGCCGCCTCGGGCCGGGGAGGGCTCGGGGGAGGGGCGCGGCGGCCCCCGGAG
CGCCGGCGGCTGTCGAGGCGCGGCGAGCCGCAGCCATTGCCTTTTATGGTAATCGTGCGAGAGGGCGCAG
GGACTTCCTTTGTCCCAAATCTGTGCGGAGCCGAAATCTGGGAGGCGCCGCCGCACCCCCTCTAGCGGGC
GCGGGGCGAAGCGGTGCGGCGCCGGCAGGAAGGAAATGGGCGGGGAGGGCCTTCGTGCGTCGCCGCGCCG
CCGTCCCCTTCTCCCTCTCCAGCCTCGGGGCTGTCCGCGGGGGGACGGCTGCCTTCGGGGGGGACGGGGC
AGGGCGGGGTTCGGCTTCTGGCGTGTGACCGGCGGCTCTAGCTAGAGCCTCTGCTAACCATGTTCATGCC
TTCTTCTTTTTCCTACAGCTCCTGGGCAACGTGCTGGTTATTGTGCTGTCTCATCATTTTGGCAAAGAAT
TCGCCACCATGCCTAGATCTATGAAGAGCTGCCATCGTCCACAGCACATGATGTCAGGAAACCACACGCC
TTCTGCTAGTGGCCCTTTCTCTGCCCTGACTCCAAGCATATGGCCCCAGGAGATCCTGGCAAAATCCTCA
CAGAAGGAAGACTCCTCAGAGCCAGAGATCTGCTATGATGAGTTTGGTTTCCGAGTGGACAAGGAAGGTT
CTGAGCCTGGATGCAGCCAGATGGCAGGCACACCCCTGGTAGAGGATCCCCCTCAGAGGCTACGTTGGCA
GGCTCACCTGGAGTTTACCCACAACCATGATGTTGGGGATCTCACCTGGGACAAGATTGCAGTCTCCCTC
CCCCGCTCTGAGAAACTCCGTTCCCTAGTGCTGGCTGGCATCCCGCATGGCATGAGGCCACAGTTGTGGA
TGCGGCTCTCTGGGGCACTGCAGAAGAAGAAGAACTCTGAGTTGTCCTACCGTGAGATTGTAAAGAACAG
CTCCAATGATGAGACCATCGCTGCCAAACAGATCGAAAAGGACCTGCTCCGTACCATGCCCAGCAACGCC
TGCTTTGCCAATGTGAACAGCATCGGAGTGCCCCGCCTGCGCAGAGTCCTTCGAGCACTGGCTTGGCTCT
ATCCAGAGATTGGCTACTGCCAGGGCACAGGCATGGTGGCTGCCTGTCTCCTGCTGTTCCTGGAGGAGGA
GGACGCCTTCTGGATGATGTGTGCCATTATTGAGGACCTGCTGCCTGCCTCCTACTTCAGCACCACCCTG
CTAGGTGTCCAGACTGACCAGCGGGTCCTGCGCCACCTGATTGTCCAGTACCTGCCTCGCTTAGACAAGC
TGTTGCAGGAGCATGACATTGAGCTGTCTCTGATCACGCTGCACTGGTTCCTCACGGCCTTCGCCAGCGT
GGTGCACATCAGACTGCTGCTGCGCATCTGGGACCTGTTCTTCTACGAGGGCTCCCTGGTGTTGTTCCAG
ACTACGCTGGGCATGCTGCGCCTTAAGGAGGAAGAGCTGATACAGTCGGAGAACTCAGCGTCCATCTTCA
ACACGCTGTCGGACATCCCTGCCCAGATGGATGATGCAGAGCTGCTGCTGGGGGAGGCCATGCAGCTGGC
TGGCTCCCTCACTGATGTGGCTGTGGAGACCCAGCGCCGCAAGCATCTGGCCTACCTCATTGCAGACCAA
GGCCAGACCCTGGGGACGAGCACCACCACCAGCCTCTCTCAGGTTGTACGGCGAAGGACCCAGCGGAGAA
AGTCTGGCATCACCTCCCTGCTCTTTGGAGAGGATGACCTAGAAGCTCTCAAGGCAAAGAACATCAAACA
AACAGAGCTGGTAGCTGACCTTCGTGAAGCCATTTTACGTGTGGCACGCCACTTCCAGTGCACAGACCCC
AAGAACTGTAGTGTGGAGCTGACGCCAGACTACAGCATGGAGAGCCACCAGCGGGACCATGAGAACTATG
TGGCATGCTTACGCAGCCACCGGCGCCGGGCCAAGGCCCTGCTGGACTTTGAGCGTCATGACGATGACGA
GCTAGGCTTCCGCAAAAATGACATCATCACGATCATTTCTCAGAAGGATGAGCACTGCTGGGTGGGTGAG
CTGAACGGCCTGAGAGGCTGGTTTCCAGCCAAGTTTGTGGAGGTCCTGGATGAGCGAAGTAAAGAGTACT
CCATTGCGGGGGATGACTCTGTGACTGAAGGAGTAACAGACCTCGTGCGAGGGACCCTCTGCCCAGCCCT
CAAGGCCCTATTTGAACATGGATTGAAGAAGCCATCCTTGCTTGGGGGTGCTTGCCACCCCTGGCTGTTT
ATTGAGGAGGCAGCAGGCCGGGAAGTCGAGAGAGACTTTGATTCTGTGTACTCCCGCCTGGTGCTCTGTA
AGACCTACAGGTTGGATGAAGACGGCAAAGTCCTGACCCCTGAAGAGCTGCTGTACCGGGCCGTGCAGTC
TGTGAATGTGACCCATGATGCAGCACACGCACAGATGGATGTCAAACTCCGTTCACTTATCTGTGTGGGG
CTCAATGAGCAGGTCCTACACCTGTGGCTAGAGGTACTCTGCTCCAGCCTGCCCACCGTGGAGAAGTGGT
ACCAGCCCTGGTCCTTCCTGCGCAGCCCTGGCTGGGTCCAGATCAAGTGTGAGCTCCGTGTCCTCTGCTG
CTTTGCCTTCAGCCTCTCCCAGGACTGGGAGCTCCCCGCTAAGAGAGAGAAGTGACCTGTGGTTCCAGGG
TGGTTCCTGCCCATGACTAGGGCTGTTCTGTGCGCAGGAGGAGAAGCAGCCACTGAAGGAGGGTGTTCAG
GACATGCTGGTGAAGCACCATCTCTTCAGCTGGGACATAGATGGATGAGCGGCCGCGACTCTAGAGTCGA
CGGATCTTTTTCCCTCTGCCAAAAATTATGGGGACATCATGAAGCCCCTTGAGCATCTGACTTCTGGCTA
ATAAAGGAAATTTATTTTCATTGCAATAGTGTGTTGGAATTTTTTGTGTCTCTCACTCGGAAGGACATAT
GGGAGGGCAAATCATTTAAAACATCAGAATGAGTATTTGGTTTAGAGTTTGGCAACATATGCCCATATGC
TGGCTGCCATGAACAAAGGTTGGCTATAAAGAGGTCATCAGTATATGAAACAGCCCCCTGCTGTCCATTC
CTTATTCCATAGAAAAGCCTTGACTTGAGGTTAGATTTTTTTTATATTTTGTTTTGTGTTATTTTTTTCT
TTAACATCCCTAAAATTTTCCTTACATGTTTTACTAGCCAGATTTTTCCTCCTCTCCTGACTACTCCCAG
TCATAGCTGTCCCTCTTCTCTTATGGAGATCCCTCGACCTGCAGCCCAAGCTTGGCGTAATCATGGTCAT
AGCTGTTTCCTGTGTGAAATTGTTATCCGCTCACAATTCCACACAACATACGAGCCGGAAGCATAAAGTG
TAAAGCCTGGGGTGCCTAATGAGTGAGCTAACTCACATTAATTGCGTTGCGCTCACTGCCCGCTTTCCAG
TCGGGAAACCTGTCGTGCCAGCGGATCCGCATCTCAATTAGTCAGCAACCATAGTCCCGCCCCTAACTCC
GCCCATCCCGCCCCTAACTCCGCCCAGTTCCGCCCATTCTCCGCCCCATGGCTGACTAATTTTTTTTATT
TATGCAGAGGCCGAGGCCGCCTCGGCCTCTGAGCTATTCCAGAAGTAGTGAGGAGGCTTTTTTGGAGGCC
TAGGCTTTTGCAAAAAGCTAACTTGTTTATTGCAGCTTATAATGGTTACAAATAAAGCAATAGCATCACA
AATTTCACAAATAAAGCATTTTTTTCACTGCATTCTAGTTGTGGTTTGTCCAAACTCATCAATGTATCTT
ATCATGTCTGGATCCGCTGCATTAATGAATCGGCCAACGCGCGGGGAGAGGCGGTTTGCGTATTGGGCGC
TCTTCCGCTTCCTCGCTCACTGACTCGCTGCGCTCGGTCGTTCGGCTGCGGCGAGCGGTATCAGCTCACT
CAAAGGCGGTAATACGGTTATCCACAGAATCAGGGGATAACGCAGGAAAGAACATGTGAGCAAAAGGCCA
GCAAAAGGCCAGGAACCGTAAAAAGGCCGCGTTGCTGGCGTTTTTCCATAGGCTCCGCCCCCCTGACGAG
CATCACAAAAATCGACGCTCAAGTCAGAGGTGGCGAAACCCGACAGGACTATAAAGATACCAGGCGTTTC
CCCCTGGAAGCTCCCTCGTGCGCTCTCCTGTTCCGACCCTGCCGCTTACCGGATACCTGTCCGCCTTTCT
CCCTTCGGGAAGCGTGGCGCTTTCTCATAGCTCACGCTGTAGGTATCTCAGTTCGGTGTAGGTCGTTCGC
TCCAAGCTGGGCTGTGTGCACGAACCCCCCGTTCAGCCCGACCGCTGCGCCTTATCCGGTAACTATCGTC
TTGAGTCCAACCCGGTAAGACACGACTTATCGCCACTGGCAGCAGCCACTGGTAACAGGATTAGCAGAGC
GAGGTATGTAGGCGGTGCTACAGAGTTCTTGAAGTGGTGGCCTAACTACGGCTACACTAGAAGAACAGTA
TTTGGTATCTGCGCTCTGCTGAAGCCAGTTACCTTCGGAAAAAGAGTTGGTAGCTCTTGATCCGGCAAAC
AAACCACCGCTGGTAGCGGTGGTTTTTTTGTTTGCAAGCAGCAGATTACGCGCAGAAAAAAAGGATCTCA
AGAAGATCCTTTGATCTTTTCTACGGGGTCTGACGCTCAGTGGAACGAAAACTCACGTTAAGGGATTTTG
GTCATGAGATTATCAAAAAGGATCTTCACCTAGATCCTTTTAAATTAAAAATGAAGTTTTAAATCAATCT
AAAGTATATATGAGTAAACTTGGTCTGACAGTTACCAATGCTTAATCAGTGAGGCACCTATCTCAGCGAT
CTGTCTATTTCGTTCATCCATAGTTGCCTGACTCCCCGTCGTGTAGATAACTACGATACGGGAGGGCTTA
CCATCTGGCCCCAGTGCTGCAATGATACCGCGAGACCCACGCTCACCGGCTCCAGATTTATCAGCAATAA
ACCAGCCAGCCGGAAGGGCCGAGCGCAGAAGTGGTCCTGCAACTTTATCCGCCTCCATCCAGTCTATTAA
TTGTTGCCGGGAAGCTAGAGTAAGTAGTTCGCCAGTTAATAGTTTGCGCAACGTTGTTGCCATTGCTACA
GGCATCGTGGTGTCACGCTCGTCGTTTGGTATGGCTTCATTCAGCTCCGGTTCCCAACGATCAAGGCGAG
TTACATGATCCCCCATGTTGTGCAAAAAAGCGGTTAGCTCCTTCGGTCCTCCGATCGTTGTCAGAAGTAA
GTTGGCCGCAGTGTTATCACTCATGGTTATGGCAGCACTGCATAATTCTCTTACTGTCATGCCATCCGTA
AGATGCTTTTCTGTGACTGGTGAGTACTCAACCAAGTCATTCTGAGAATAGTGTATGCGGCGACCGAGTT
GCTCTTGCCCGGCGTCAATACGGGATAATACCGCGCCACATAGCAGAACTTTAAAAGTGCTCATCATTGG
AAAACGTTCTTCGGGGCGAAAACTCTCAAGGATCTTACCGCTGTTGAGATCCAGTTCGATGTAACCCACT
CGTGCACCCAACTGATCTTCAGCATCTTTTACTTTCACCAGCGTTTCTGGGTGAGCAAAAACAGGAAGGC
AAAATGCCGCAAAAAAGGGAATAAGGGCGACACGGAAATGTTGAATACTCATACTCTTCCTTTTTCAATA
TTATTGAAGCATTTATCAGGGTTATTGTCTCATGAGCGGATACATATTTGAATGTATTTAGAAAAATAAA
CAAATAGGGGTTCCGCGCACATTTCCCCGAAAA
